Addgene plasmid #57655: tdEos-Paxillin-KM-N-18
Purpose: Localization: Focal Adhesions, Excitation: 505 / 569, Emission: 516 / 581
Depositing lab: Michael Davidson. Depositing organization: Florida State University, Tallahassee.
Backbone
  Vector backbone: tdEos-N1
  Backbone size w/o insert (bp): 4750
  Vector type: Mammalian Expression
  Selectable markers: Neomycin (select with G418)
Growth in bacteria
  Bacterial resistance: Kanamycin, 50 μg/mL
  Growth temperature: 37°C
  Growth strain: DH5alpha
  Copy number: High Copy
Gene/Insert
  Gene/Insert name: Paxillin KM (alt name: NM_204984.1)
  Species: G. gallus (chicken)
  Mutation: Mutation to remove Kozak sequence
  Promoter: CMV
  Tag / fusion protein: tdEos (C terminal on backbone)
  Cloning method: Unknown
  Sequencing primers: 5′ CMV-F; 3′ SV40pA-R
Terms and licenses: Academic/Nonprofit Terms; Industry Terms
Depositor comments: . Excitation = 505 / 569; Emission = 516 / 581
How to cite: tdEos-Paxillin-KM-N-18 was a gift from Michael Davidson (Addgene plasmid # 57655 ; http://n2t.net/addgene:57655 ; RRID:Addgene_57655)
