[The description below was written by a language model from this plasmid's Addgene catalogue record.]
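Description:
tdEos-Paxillin-KM-N-18 is a mammalian expression plasmid built on the tdEos-N1 backbone (about 4.75 kb without the insert), an N1-style fluorescent protein fusion vector. It is maintained in E. coli as a high-copy plasmid under kanamycin selection, and it carries a neomycin resistance marker so that transfected mammalian cells can be selected with G418. The record gives only catalogue fields and no feature table, so the origin of replication and the exact arrangement of the marker cassette are not stated. The listed 3′ sequencing primer suggests an SV40 polyadenylation signal downstream of the expression cassette.

The payload is chicken (Gallus gallus) paxillin, a focal adhesion adaptor protein, expressed from the CMV promoter and fused at its C terminus to tdEos supplied by the backbone. The "KM" designation corresponds to a recorded mutation that removes a Kozak sequence; the record does not say where this sequence lies or why it was removed. The "18" in the name probably refers to the length of the linker between paxillin and the tag, but this is not stated. tdEos is a tandem-dimer form of the photoconvertible protein Eos. The two recorded spectral pairs correspond to its green state (excitation 505 nm, emission 516 nm) and its red state after photoconversion (excitation 569 nm, emission 581 nm).

The stated purpose is labelling of focal adhesions. The fusion therefore serves as a localization marker for these structures in live or fixed mammalian cells. Because the tag is photoconvertible, it also suits experiments that optically highlight and track a protein subpopulation, and single-molecule localization microscopy.
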