>Addgene plasmid #57655 | tdEos-Paxillin-KM-N-18 | depositor partial sequence | sequence record 88809 | insert sequence
GACGGTCAGATCCGCTAGCGCCACCATGATGGACGACCTCGATGCCTTACTGGCAGACCTGGAATCCACC
ACCTCGCATATCTCTAAGCGACCGGTGTTTCTAACAGAGGAAACGCCTTACTCCTACCCAACTGGAAACC
ATACGTACCAGGAGATTGCTGTGCCACCGCCGGTGCCCCCGCCGCCTTCCAGTGAGGCCCTAAATGGCAC
TGTGATTGACCCCTTAGACCAGTGGCAACCCAGCGTGTCCAGATACGGCCACCAGCAACCTCAGTCCCAG
TCTCCGATATACAGCTCTAGTGCCAAAAGCTCCAGTGCCTCTGTTCCTAGAGACGGGCTCAGCTCCCCTT
CTCCCCGTGCCAGTGAGGAGGAACACGTGTACAGCTTCCCAAACAAGCAGAAGTCTGCAGAACCATCTCC
CTCACTGACCAGCACCTCCCTGGGCAGCAACCTCTCGGAACTGGACAGGCTTCTCCTGGAACTGAATGCT
GTTCAACATAATCCCCCCAGTGGCTTCTCAGCAGATGAAGTCAGCAGAAGCCCATCACTGCCCAATGTGA
CCGGACCTCACTATGTCATCCCAGAGAGCAGCAGCTCTGCAGGAGGGAAGGCTGCACCCCCTACAAAAGA
AAAACCAAAGCGGAATGGTGGGCGTGGGATTGAAGATGTGCGTCCCAGTGTGGAGAGCCTGCTGGATGAG
CTGGAGAGCTCTGTGCCAAGCCCAGTCCCTGCAATCACTGTGAGCCAAGGGGAGGTGAGCAGCCCCCAGC
GTGTCAACGCCAGTCAGCAGCAGACCCGTATCTCTGCTTCTTCAGCTACACGAGAACTGGATGAGCTGAT
GGCGTCCCTCTCTGACTTTAAGTTCATGGCACAGGGGAAAGCCGGCGGCAGCAGCTCCCCACCATCCACC
ACCCCAAAGCCTGGCAGTCAGCTGGACACCATGCTGGGAAGTCTGCAGTCTGACCTGAACAAACTGGGGG
TAGCGACGGTCGCCAAGGGTGTGTGCGGAGCCTGCAAGAAGCCGATTGCTGGGCAGGTAGTTACAGCCAT
GGGGAAGACCTGGCACCCTGAGCACTTCGTCTGCACCCACTGCCAGGAGGAGATTGGATCACGGAACTTC
TTTGAGCGGGATGGGCAGCCCTACTGTGAGAAGGACTATCACAACCTCTTCTCTCCTCGCTGCTACTACT
GCAATGGGCCAATCCTTGATAAAGTGGTGACGGCTTTGGACAGGACGTGGCACCCTGAACACTTTTTCTG
TGCCCAGTGTGGAGTTTTCTTTGGACCTGAAGGATTTCATGAGAAGGATGGCAAAGCCTATTGCCGCAAG
GACTACTTTGACATGTTTGCTCCCAAGTGTGGAGGCTGTGCCCGGGCTATCCTGGAAAATTACATTTCTG
CCTTAAACACCCTGTGGCACCCTGAGTGCTTTGTCTGTCGGGAATGTTTCACACCGTTCATCAACGGCAG
CTTCTTCGAGCACGACGGCCAGCCCTACTGCGAGGTGCATTACCACGAGCGCCGCGGCTCGCTGTGCTCT
GGCTGCCAGAAGCCCATCACGGGACGCTGCATCACTGCCATGGGCAAGAAATTTCACCCCGAACACTTTG
TCTGTGCCTTCTGCCTCAAGCAGCTCAACAAAGGAACCTTCAAAGAACAGAACGACAAGCCCTACTGTCA
GAACTGCTTTCTCAAACTCTTCTGTAGCAGCGGTGGAGCAAGCGCAGCCAGTGGTAGCGCGGATCCACCG
GTCGCCACCATGAGTGCGATTAAGCCAGACATGAAGATCAACCTCCGTATGGAAGGCAACGTAAACGGGC
ACCACTTTGTGATCGACGGAGATGGTACAGGCAAGCCTTTTGAGGGAAAACAGAGTATGGATCTTGAAGT
CAAAGAGGGCGGACCTCTGCCTTTTGCCTTTGATATCCTGACCACTGCATTCCATTACGGCAACAGGGTA
TTCGCCGAATATCCAGACCACATACAAGACTATTTTAAGCAGTCGTTTCCTAAGGGGTATTCGTGGGAAC
GAAGCTTGACTTTCGAAGACGGGGGCATTTGCATTGCCAGAAACGACATAACAATGGAAGGGGACACTTT
CTATAATAAAGTTCGATTTCACGGTGTAAACTTTCCCGCCAATGGTCCAGTTATGCAGAAGAAGACGCTG
AAATGGGAGCCCTCCACTGAGAAAATGTATGTGCGTGATGGAGTGCTGACTGGTGATATTCGCATGGCTT
TGTTGCTTGAAGGAAATGCCCATTACCGATGTGACTTCAGAACTACTTACAAAGCTAAGGAGAAGGGTGT
CAAGTTACCAGGCTACCACTTTGTGGACCACTGCATTGAGATTTTAAGCCATGACAAAGATTACAACAAG
GTTAAGCTGTATGAGCATGCTGTTGCTCATTCTGGATTGCCTGACAATGCCAGACGATCCGGTAGCGGTC
ACGGTACTGGTTCTACTGGTTCTGGTTCTTCTGAGAGTGCGATTAAGCCAGACATGAAGATCAACCTCCG
TATGGAAGGCAACGTAAACGGGCACCACTTTGTGATCGACGGAGATGGTACAGGCAAGCCTTTTGAGGGA
AAACAGAGTATGGATCTTGAAGTCAAAGAGGGCGGACCTCTGCCTTTTGCCTTTGATATCCTGACCACTG
CATTCCATTACGGCAACAGGGTATTCGCCGAATATCCAGACCACATACAAGACTATTTTAAGCAGTCGTT
TCCTAAGGGGTATTCGTGGGAACGAAGCTTGACTTTCGAAGACGGGGGCATTTGCATTGCCAGAAACGAC
ATAACAATGGAAGGGGACACTTTCTATAATAAAGTTCGATTTCACGGTGTAAACTTTCCCGCCAATGGTC
CAGTTATGCAGAAGAAGACGCTGAAATGGGAGCCCTCCACTGAGAAAATGTATGTGCGTGATGGAGTGCT
GACTGGTGATATTCGCATGGCTTTGTTGCTTGAAGGAAATGCCCATTACCGATGTGACTTCAGAACTACT
TACAAAGCTAAGGAGAAGGGTGTCAAGTTACCAGGCTACCACTTTGTGGACCACTGCATTGAGATTTTAA
GCCATGACAAAGATTACAACAAGGTTAAGCTGTATGAGCATGCTGTTGCTCATTCTGGATTGCCTGACAA
TGCCAGACGATAAGCGGCCGCGACTCTAGATCATAATCAGCCATA
