>Addgene plasmid #57655 | tdEos-Paxillin-KM-N-18 | addgene partial sequence | sequence record 150729 | SV40pA-R 5'-GAAATTTGTGATGCTATTGC-3'
ACAACAACAATTGCATTCATTTTATGTTTCAGGTTCAGGGGGAGGTGTGGGAGGTTTTTTAAAGCAAGTA
AAACCTCTACAAATGTGGTATGGCTGATTATGATCTAGAGTCGCGGCCGCTTATCGTCTGGCATTGTCAG
GCAATCCAGAATGAGCAACAGCATGCTCATACAGCTTAACCTTGTTGTAATCTTTGTCATGGCTTAAAAT
CTCAATGCAGTGGTCCACAAAGTGGTAGCCTGGTAACTTGACACCCTTCTCCTTAGCTTTGTAAGTAGTT
CTGAAGTCACATCGGTAATGGGCATTTCCTTCAAGCAACAAAGCCATGCGAATATCACCAGTCAGCACTC
CATCACGCACATACATTTTCTCAGTGGAGGGCTCCCATTTCAGCGTCTTCTTCTGCATAACTGGACCATT
GGCGGGAAAGTTTACACCGTGAAATCGAACTTTATTATAGAAAGTGTCCCCTTCCATTGTTATGTCGTTT
CTGGCAATGCAAATGCCCCCGTCTTCGAAAGTCAAGCTTCGTTCCCACGAATACCCCTTAGGAAACGACT
GCTTAAAATAGTCTTGTATGTGGTCTGGATATTCGGCGAATACCCTGTTGCCGTAATGGAATGCAGTGGT
CAGGATATCAAAGGCAAAAGGCAGAGGTCCGCCCTCTTTGACTTCAAGATCCATACTCTGTTTTCCCTCA
AAAGGCTTGCCTGTACCATCTCCGTCGATCACAAAGTGGTGCCCGTTTACGTTGCCTTCCATACGGAGGT
TGATCTTCATGTCTGGCTTAATCGCACTCTCAGAAGAACCAGAACCAGTAGAACCAGTACCGTGACCGCT
ACCGGATCGTCTGGCATTGTCAG
