>Addgene plasmid #57655 | tdEos-Paxillin-KM-N-18 | addgene partial sequence | sequence record 151752 | CMV-F 5'-CGCAAATGGGCGGTAGGCGTG-3'
CTGGTTTAGTGAACCGTCAGATCCGCTAGCGCCACCATGATGGACGACCTCGATGCCTTACTGGCAGACC
TGGAATCCACCACCTCGCATATCTCTAAGCGACCGGTGTTTCTAACAGAGGAAACGCCTTACTCCTACCC
AACTGGAAACCATACGTACCAGGAGATTGCTGTGCCACCGCCGGTGCCCCCGCCGCCTTCCAGTGAGGCC
CTAAATGGCACTGTGATTGACCCCTTAGACCAGTGGCAACCCAGCGTGTCCAGATACGGCCACCAGCAAC
CTCAGTCCCAGTCTCCGATATACAGCTCTAGTGCCAAAAGCTCCAGTGCCTCTGTTCCTAGAGACGGGCT
CAGCTCCCCTTCTCCCCGTGCCAGTGAGGAGGAACACGTGTACAGCTTCCCAAACAAGCAGAAGTCTGCA
GAACCATCTCCCTCACTGACCAGCACCTCCCTGGGCAGCAACCTCTCGGAACTGGACAGGCTTCTCCTGG
AACTGAATGCTGTTCAACATAATCCCCCCAGTGGCTTCTCAGCAGATGAAGTCAGCAGAAGCCCATCACT
GCCCAATGTGACCGGACCTCACTATGTCATCCCAGAGAGCAGCAGCTCTGCAGGAGGGAAGGCTGCACCC
CCTACAAAAGAAAAACCAAAGCGGAATGGTGGGCGTGGGATTGAAGATGTGCGTCCCAGTGTGGAGAGCC
TGCTGGATGAGCTGGAGAGCTCTGTGCCAAGCCCAGTCCCTGCAATCACTGTGAGCCAAGGGGAGGTGAG
CAGCCCCCAGCGTGTCAACGCCAGTCAGCAGCAGACCCGTATCTCTGCTTCTTCAGCTACACGAGA
